Addgene plasmid #27857: pUT1761-HQ858775
Depositing lab: John Gray & Erich Grotewold. Depositing organization: University of Toledo. Publication: The Maize TFome--development of a transcription factor open reading frame collection for functional genomics. Burdo B, Gray J, Goetting-Minesky MP, Wittler B, Hunt M, Li T, Velliquette D, Thomas J, Gentzel I, dos Santos Brito M, Mejia-Guerra MK, Connolly LN, Qaisi D, Li W, Casas MI, Doseff AI, Grotewold E. Plant J. 2014 Oct;80(2):356-66. doi: 10.1111/tpj.12623. Epub 2014 Aug 26. PubMed 25053252.
Backbone
  Vector backbone: pENTR/SD
  Backbone manufacturer: Invitrogen
  Backbone size w/o insert (bp): 2601
  Vector type: Entry vector
Growth in bacteria
  Bacterial resistance: Kanamycin, 50 μg/mL
  Growth temperature: 37°C
  Growth strain: DH5alpha
  Growth instructions: E. coli TOP10
  Copy number: Low Copy
Gene/Insert
  Gene/Insert name: MADS transcription factor from DR963749
  Species: Zea mays
  Insert size (bp): 696
  GenBank ID: HQ858775
  Cloning method: Restriction Enzyme
  Sequencing primers: 5′ M13 For; 3′ M13 Rev
Terms and licenses: Academic/Nonprofit Terms; Industry Terms: Not Available to Industry
Depositor comments: This CDS was amplified using PCR from a full length cDNA template from the Maize Full-length cDNA Project (www.maizecdna.org) and the PCR product included the stop codon. The PCR product was cloned into a Gateway pENTR/SD vector. Further information on this gene may be obtained at www.grassius.org using the GenBank number. (The second half of the plasmid name is the GenBank Number for the sequence of the insert)
How to cite: pUT1761-HQ858775 was a gift from John Gray & Erich Grotewold (Addgene plasmid # 27857 ; http://n2t.net/addgene:27857 ; RRID:Addgene_27857)
