[The description below was written by a language model from this plasmid's Addgene catalogue record and pLannotate feature annotations shown in this document.]
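Description:
pUT1761-HQ858775 is a Gateway entry clone built in the Invitrogen pENTR/SD backbone and belongs to the Maize TFome collection, a set of transcription factor open reading frames from Zea mays assembled for functional genomics. It is a bacterial cloning plasmid of about 3.3 kb, maintained in E. coli under kanamycin selection through an aminoglycoside phosphotransferase (KanR) gene. Replication relies on a ColE1/pUC-type origin. The annotation describes this origin as high copy, whereas the catalogue entry lists the plasmid as low copy. The rrnB T1 and T2 terminators lie upstream of the cloning region, where they limit read-through transcription from the backbone into the insert. Short lacI and lacZα fragments are also annotated and appear to be backbone remnants.

The payload is a 696 bp coding sequence for a maize MADS-box transcription factor, PCR-amplified from a full-length cDNA clone with its native stop codon retained. The automated annotation labels this ORF as Arabidopsis SOC1 (AGL20). That label reflects similarity to a flowering-time MADS-box protein rather than the source species, which the record gives as maize. The ORF is flanked by attL1 and attL2 sites, so an LR Clonase reaction can move it directionally into any attR-containing destination vector for expression in plants, yeast or bacteria. A bacteriophage T7 gene 10 ribosome binding site sits just upstream of the start codon, the feature that distinguishes the SD version of the entry vector, and it supports efficient bacterial translation after transfer into a prokaryotic expression vector. Because the stop codon is present, the clone suits native or N-terminally tagged expression but not C-terminal fusions. A T7 promoter lies beyond attL2 and faces back toward the insert.
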