Features (pLannotate 1.2.2; 11 found; start..end, strand, type, name):
      1..100     +  protein_bind   attL1: mutant version of attL; recombination site for the Gateway® LR reaction LR Clonase™
    112..132     +  RBS            RBS: efficient ribosome binding site from bacteriophage T7 gene 10 (Olins and Rangwala, 1989)
    142..783     +  CDS            SOC1: SOC1_ARATH - Also known as AGL20. Experimental evidence at protein level: Swiss-Prot protein existence level 1. Transcription activator active in flowering time control. May integrate signals from the photoperiod, vernalization and autonomous floral induction pathways. Can modulate class B and C homeotic genes expression. When associated with AGL24, mediates effect of gibberellins on flowering under short-day conditions, and regulates the expression of LEAFY (LFY), which links floral induction and floral development. From Arabidopsis thaliana (Mouse-ear cress).
    854..953     -  protein_bind   attL2: mutant version of attL; recombination site for the Gateway® LR reaction LR Clonase™
    971..989     -  promoter       T7 promoter: promoter for bacteriophage T7 RNA polymerase
   1123..1932    +  CDS            KanR: aminoglycoside phosphotransferase; aph(3')-Ia; confers resistance to kanamycin in bacteria or G418 (Geneticin®) in eukaryotes
   2079..2667    +  rep_origin     ori: high-copy-number ColE1/pMB1/pBR322/pUC origin of replication
   2850..2942    +  CDS            lacI (fragment): lac repressor; lacI; The lac repressor binds to the lac operator to inhibit transcription in E. coli. This inhibition can be relieved by adding lactose or isopropyl-β-D-thiogalactopyranoside (IPTG).
   2997..3024    -  terminator     rrnB T2 terminator: transcription terminator T2 from the E. coli rrnB gene
   3156..3199    +  terminator     rrnB T1 terminator: Escherichia coli rrnB; transcription terminator T1 from the E. coli rrnB gene
   3246..3282    -  CDS            lacZα (fragment): LacZα fragment of β-galactosidase; lacZ fragment
>Addgene plasmid #27857 | pUT1761-HQ858775 | depositor full sequence | sequence record 13131 | Author sequence
CAAATAATGATTTTATTTTGACTGATAGTGACCTGTTCGTTGCAACAAATTGATGAGCAATGCTTTTTTA
TAATGCCAACTTTGTACAAAAAAGCAGGCTCCGCGGCCGCCTTGTTTAACTTTAAGAAGGAGCCCTTCAC
CATGGTGCGGGGCAAGACGCAGATGAAGCGGATAGAGAACCCGACCAGCCGCCAGGTCACCTTCTCCAAG
CGCCGCAACGGCCTGCTCAAGAAGGCGTTCGAGCTCTCCGTCCTCTGCGACGCCGAGGTCGCCCTCGTCG
TCTTCTCCCCGCGCGGCAAGCTCTACGAATTCGCCAGCGGAAGTGCGCAGAAAACGATTGAACGTTATAG
AACATACACAAAGGATAATGTCAGCAACAAGACAGTGCAGCAGGATATTGAGCGAGTAAAAGCTGATGCG
GATGGCCTGTCAAAGAGACTCGAAGCACTTGAAGCTTACAAAAGGAAACTTTTGGGTGAGAGGTTGGAAG
ACTGCTCCATTGAAGAGCTGCACAGTTTGGAAGTCAAGCTTGAGAAGAGCCTGCATTGCATCAGGGGAAG
AAAGACTGAGCTGCTGGAGGAGCAAGTCCGTAAGCTGAAGCAGAAGGAGATGAGTCTGCGCAAGAGCAAC
GAAGATTTGCGTGAAAAGTGCAAGAAGCAGCCGCCTGTGCCGATGGCTTCGGCGCCGCCTCGTGCGCCGG
CAGTCGACAACGTGGAGGACGGTCACCGGGAGCCGAAGGACGACGGGATGGACGTGGAGACGGAGCTGTA
CATAGGATTGCCCGGCAGAGACTACCGCTCAAGCAAAGACAAGGCTGCAGTGGCGGTCAGGTCAGGCAAG
GGTGGGCGCGCCGACCCAGCTTTCTTGTACAAAGTTGGCATTATAAGAAAGCATTGCTTATCAATTTGTT
GCAACGAACAGGTCACTATCAGTCAAAATAAAATCATTATTTGCCATCCAGCTGATATCCCCTATAGTGA
GTCGTATTACATGGTCATAGCTGTTTCCTGGCAGCTCTGGCCCGTGTCTCAAAATCTCTGATGTTACATT
GCACAAGATAAAAATATATCATCATGAACAATAAAACTGTCTGCTTACATAAACAGTAATACAAGGGGTG
TTATGAGCCATATTCAACGGGAAACGTCGAGGCCGCGATTAAATTCCAACATGGATGCTGATTTATATGG
GTATAAATGGGCTCGCGATAATGTCGGGCAATCAGGTGCGACAATCTATCGCTTGTATGGGAAGCCCGAT
GCGCCAGAGTTGTTTCTGAAACATGGCAAAGGTAGCGTTGCCAATGATGTTACAGATGAGATGGTCAGAC
TAAACTGGCTGACGGAATTTATGCCTCTTCCGACCATCAAGCATTTTATCCGTACTCCTGATGATGCATG
GTTACTCACCACTGCGATCCCCGGAAAAACAGCATTCCAGGTATTAGAAGAATATCCTGATTCAGGTGAA
AATATTGTTGATGCGCTGGCAGTGTTCCTGCGCCGGTTGCATTCGATTCCTGTTTGTAATTGTCCTTTTA
ACAGCGATCGCGTATTTCGTCTCGCTCAGGCGCAATCACGAATGAATAACGGTTTGGTTGATGCGAGTGA
TTTTGATGACGAGCGTAATGGCTGGCCTGTTGAACAAGTCTGGAAAGAAATGCATAAACTTTTGCCATTC
TCACCGGATTCAGTCGTCACTCATGGTGATTTCTCACTTGATAACCTTATTTTTGACGAGGGGAAATTAA
TAGGTTGTATTGATGTTGGACGAGTCGGAATCGCAGACCGATACCAGGATCTTGCCATCCTATGGAACTG
CCTCGGTGAGTTTTCTCCTTCATTACAGAAACGGCTTTTTCAAAAATATGGTATTGATAATCCTGATATG
AATAAATTGCAGTTTCATTTGATGCTCGATGAGTTTTTCTAATCAGAATTGGTTAATTGGTTGTAACACT
GGCAGAGCATTACGCTGACTTGACGGGACGGCGCAAGCTCATGACCAAAATCCCTTAACGTGAGTTACGC
GTCGTTCCACTGAGCGTCAGACCCCGTAGAAAAGATCAAAGGATCTTCTTGAGATCCTTTTTTTCTGCGC
GTAATCTGCTGCTTGCAAACAAAAAAACCACCGCTACCAGCGGTGGTTTGTTTGCCGGATCAAGAGCTAC
CAACTCTTTTTCCGAAGGTAACTGGCTTCAGCAGAGCGCAGATACCAAATACTGTCCTTCTAGTGTAGCC
GTAGTTAGGCCACCACTTCAAGAACTCTGTAGCACCGCCTACATACCTCGCTCTGCTAATCCTGTTACCA
GTGGCTGCTGCCAGTGGCGATAAGTCGTGTCTTACCGGGTTGGACTCAAGACGATAGTTACCGGATAAGG
CGCAGCGGTCGGGCTGAACGGGGGGTTCGTGCACACAGCCCAGCTTGGAGCGAACGACCTACACCGAACT
GAGATACCTACAGCGTGAGCATTGAGAAAGCGCCACGCTTCCCGAAGGGAGAAAGGCGGACAGGTATCCG
GTAAGCGGCAGGGTCGGAACAGGAGAGCGCACGAGGGAGCTTCCAGGGGGAAACGCCTGGTATCTTTATA
GTCCTGTCGGGTTTCGCCACCTCTGACTTGAGCGTCGATTTTTGTGATGCTCGTCAGGGGGGCGGAGCCT
ATGGAAAAACGCCAGCAACGCGGCCTTTTTACGGTTCCTGGCCTTTTGCTGGCCTTTTGCTCACATGTTC
TTTCCTGCGTTATCCCCTGATTCTGTGGATAACCGTATTACCGCCTTTGAGTGAGCTGATACCGCTCGCC
GCAGCCGAACGACCGAGCGCAGCGAGTCAGTGAGCGAGGAAGCGGAAGAGCGCCCAATACGCAAACCGCC
TCTCCCCGCGCGTTGGCCGATTCATTAATGCAGCTGGCACGACAGGTTTCCCGACTGGAAAGCGGGCAGT
GAGCGCAACGCAATTAATACGCGTACCGCTAGCCAGGAAGAGTTTGTAGAAACGCAAAAAGGCCATCCGT
CAGGATGGCCTTCTGCTTAGTTTGATGCCTGGCAGTTTATGGCGGGCGTCCTGCCCGCCACCCTCCGGGC
CGTTGCTTCACAACGTTCAAATCCGCTCCCGGCGGATTTGTCCTACTCAGGAGAGCGTTCACCGACAAAC
AACAGATAAAACGAAAGGCCCAGTCTTCCGACTGAGCCTTTCGTTTTATTTGATGCCTGGCAGTTCCCTA
CTCTCGCGTTAACGCTAGCATGGATGTTTTCCCAGTCACGACGTTGTAAAACGACGGCCAGTCTTAAGCT
CGGGCCC
