>Addgene plasmid #27857 | pUT1761-HQ858775 | addgene partial sequence | sequence record 34147 | 27857 with M13pUC-fwd
ATATGATTTTATTTTGACTGATAGTGACCTGTTCGTTGCAACAAATTGATGAGCAATGCTTTTTTATAAT
GCCAACTTTGTACAAAAAAGCAGGCTCCGCGGCCGCCTTGTTTAACTTTAAGAAGGAGCCCTTCACCATG
GTGCGGGGCAAGACGCAGATGAAGCGGATAGAGAACCCGACCAGCCGCCAGGTCACCTTCTCCAAGCGCC
GCAACGGCCTGCTCAAGAAGGCGTTCGAGCTCTCCGTCCTCTGCGACGCCGAGGTCGCCCTCGTCGTCTT
CTCCCCGCGCGGCAAGCTCTACGAATTCGCCAGCGGAAGTGCGCAGAAAACGATTGAACGTTATAGAACA
TACACAAAGGATAATGTCAGCAACAAGACAGTGCAGCAGGATATTGAGCGAGTAAAAGCTGATGCGGATG
GCCTGTCAAAGAGACTCGAAGCACTTGAAGCTTACAAAAGGAAACTTTTGGGTGAGAGGTTGGAAGACTG
CTCCATTGAAGAGCTGCACAGTTTGGAAGTCAAGCTTGAGAAGAGCCTGCATTGCATCAGGGGAAGAAAG
ACTGAGCTGCTGGAGGAGCAAGTCCGTAAGCTGAAGCAGAAGGAGATGAGTCTGCGCAAGAGCAACGAAG
ATTTGCGTGAAAAGTGCAAGAAGCAGCCGCCTGTGCCGATGGCTTCGGCGCCGCCTCGTGCGCCGGCAGT
CGACAACGTGGAGGACGGTCACCGGGAGCCGAAGGACGACGGGATGGACGTGGAGACGGAGCTGTACATA
GGATTGCCCGGCAGAGACTACCGCTCAAGCAAAGACAAGGCTGCAGTGGCGGTCAGGTCAGGCAAGGGTG
GGCGCGCCGACCCAGCTTTCTTGTACAAAGTTGGCATTATAAG
